>Addgene plasmid #116886 | HA-14-3-3 epsilon | addgene full sequence | sequence record 221769 | Addgene NGS Result
TTCAGGCTGCGCAACTGTTGGGAAGGGCGATCGGTGCGGGCCTCTTCGCTATTACGCCAGTCGACCGCCA
ATTCAATATGGCGTATATGGACTCATGCCAATTCAATATGGTGGATCTGGACCTGTGCCAATTCAATATG
GCGTATATGGACTCGTGCCAATTCAATATGGTGGATCTGGACCCCAGCCAATTCAATATGGCGGACTTGG
CACCATGCCAATTCAATATGGCGGACCTGGCACTGTGCCAACTGGGGAGGGGTCTACTTGGCACGGTGCC
AAGTTTGAGGAGGGGTCTTGGCCCTGTGCCAAGTCCGCCATATTGAATTGGCATGGTGCCAATAATGGCG
GCCATATTGGCTATATGCCAGGATCAATATATAGGCAATATCCAATATGGCCCTATGCCAATATGGCTAT
TGGCCAGGTTCAATACTATGTATTGGCCCTATGCCATATAGTATTCCATATATGGGTTTTCCTATTGACG
TAGATAGCCCCTCCCAATGGGCGGTCCCATATACCATATATGGGGCTTCCTAATACCGCCCATAGCCACT
CCCCCATTGACGTCAATGGTCTCTATATATGGTCTTTCCTATTGACGTCATATGGGCGGTCCTATTGACG
TATATGGCGCCTCCCCCATTGACGTCAATTACGGTAAATGGCCCGCCTGGCTCAATGCCCATTGACGTCA
ATAGGACCACCCACCATTGACGTCAATGGGATGGCTCATTGCCCATTCATATCCGTTCTCACGCCCCCTA
TTGACGTCAATGACGGTAAATGGCCCACTTGGCAGTACATCAATATCTATTAATAGTAACTTGGCAAGTA
CATTACTATTGGAAGTACGCCAGGGTACATTGGCAGTACTCCCATTGACGTCAATGGCGGTAAATGGCCC
GCGATGGCTGCCAAGTACATCCCCATTGACGTCAATGGGGAGGGGCAATGACGCAAATGGGCGTTCCATT
GACGTAAATGGGCGGTAGGCGTGCCTAATGGGAGGTCTATATAAGCAATGCTCGTTTAGGGAACCGCCAT
TCTGCCTGGGGACGTCGGAGCAAGCTTGATTTAGGTGACACTATAGAATACAAGCTACTTGTTCTTTTTG
CAGGATACCATGCGATACCCATATGATGTGCCAGATTACGCTGAATTCACCATGGATGATCGAGAGGATC
TGGTGTACCAGGCGAAGCTGGCCGAGCAGGCTGAGCGATACGACGAAATGGTGGAGTCAATGAAGAAAGT
AGCAGGGATGGATGTGGAGCTGACAGTTGAAGAAAGAAACCTCCTATCTGTTGCATATAAGAATGTGATT
GGAGCTAGAAGAGCCTCCTGGAGAATAATCAGCAGCATTGAACAGAAAGAAGAAAACAAGGGAGGAGAAG
ACAAGCTAAAAATGATTCGGGAATATCGGCAAATGGTTGAGACTGAGCTAAAGTTAATCTGTTGTGACAT
TCTGGATGTACTGGACAAACACCTCATTCCAGCAGCTAACACTGGCGAGTCCAAGGTTTTCTATTATAAA
ATGAAAGGGGACTACCACAGGTATCTGGCAGAATTTGCCACAGGAAACGACAGGAAGGAGGCTGCGGAGA
ACAGCCTAGTGGCTTATAAAGCTGCTAGTGATATTGCAATGACAGAACTTCCACCAACGCATCCTATTCG
CTTAGGTCTTGCTCTCAATTTTTCCGTATTCTACTACGAAATTCTTAATTCCCCTGACCGTGCCTGCAGG
TTGGCAAAAGCAGCTTTTGATGATGCAATTGCAGAACTGGATACGCTGAGTGAAGAAAGCTATAAGGACT
CTACACTTATCATGCAGTTGTTACGTGATAATCTGACACTATGGACTTCAGACATGCAGGGTGACGGTGA
AGAGCAGAATAAAGAAGCGCTGCAGGACGTGGAAGACGAAAATCAGTGACTCGAGCCTCTAGATTCTGCA
GCCCTATAGTGAGTCGTATTACGTAGATCCAGACATGATAAGATACATTGATGAGTTTGGACAAACCACA
ACTAGAATGCAGTGAAAAAAATGCTTTATTTGTGAAATTTGTGATGCTATTGCTTTATTTGTAACCATTA
TAAGCTGCAATAAACAAGTTAACAACAACAATTGCATTCATTTTATGTTTCAGGTTCAGGGGGAGGTGTG
GGAGGTTTTTTAATTCGCGGCCGCGGCGCCAATGCATTGGGCCCGGTACCCAGCTTTTGTTCCCTTTAGT
GAGGGTTAATTGCGCGCTTGGCGTAATCATGGTCATAGCTGTTTCCTGTGTGAAATTGTTATCCGCTCAC
AATTCCACACAACATACGAGCCGGGAGCATAAAGTGTAAAGCCTGGGGTGCCTAATGAGTGAGCTAACTC
ACATTAATTGCGTTGCGCTCACTGCCCGCTTTCCAGTCGGGAAACCTGTCGTGCCAGCTGCATTAATGAA
TCGGCCAACGCGCGGGGAGAGGCGGTTTGCGTATTGGGCGCTCTTCCGCTTCCTCGCTCACTGACTCGCT
GCGCTCGGTCGTTCGGCTGCGGCGAGCGGTATCAGCTCACTCAAAGGCGGTAATACGGTTATCCACAGAA
TCAGGGGATAACGCAGGAAAGAACATGTGAGCAAAAGGCCAGCAAAAGGCCAGGAACCGTAAAAAGGCCG
CGTTGCTGGCGTTTTTCCATAGGCTCCGCCCCCCTGACGAGCATCACAAAAATCGACGCTCAAGTCAGAG
GTGGCGAAACCCGACAGGACTATAAAGATACCAGGCGTTTCCCCCTGGAAGCTCCCTCGTGCGCTCTCCT
GTTCCGACCCTGCCGCTTACCGGATACCTGTCCGCCTTTCTCCCTTCGGGAAACGTGGCGCTTTCTCATA
GCTCACGCTGTAGGTATCTCAGTTCGGTGTAGGTCGTTCGCTCCAAGCTGGGCTGTGTGCACGAACCCCC
CGTTCAGCCCGACCGCTGCGCCTTATCCGGTAACTATCGTCTTGAGTCCAACCCGGTAAGACACGACTTA
TCGCCACTGGCAGCAGCCACTGGTAACAGGATTAGCAGAGCGAGGTATGTAGGCGGTGCTACAGAGTTCT
TGAAGTGGTGGCCTAACTACGGCTACACTAGAAGAACAGTATTTGGTATCTGCGCTCTGCTGAAGCCAGT
TACCTTCGGAAAAAGAGTTGGTAGCTCTTGATCCGGCAAACAAACCACCGCTGGTAGCGGTGGTTTTTTT
GTTTGCAAGCAGCAGATTACGCGCAGAAAAAAAGGATCTCAAGAAGATCCTTTGATCTTTTCTACGGGGT
CTGACGCTCAGTGGAACGAAAACTCACGTTAAGGGATTTTGGTCATGAGATTATCAAAAAGGATCTTCAC
CTAGATCCTTTTAAATTAAAAATGAAGTTTTAAATCAATCTAAAGTATATATGAGTAAACTTGGTCTGAC
AGTTACCAATGCTTAATCAGTGAGGCACCTATCTCAGCGATCTGTCTATTTCGTTCATCCATAGTTGCCT
GACTCCCCGTCGTGTAGATAACTACGATACGGGAGGGCTTACCATCTGGCCCCAGTGCTGCAATGATACC
GCGAGACCCACGCTCACCGGCTCCAGATTTATCAGCAATAAACCAGCCAGCCGGAAGGGCCGAGCGCAGA
AGTGGTCCTGCAACTTTATCCGCCTCCATCCAGTCTATTAATTGTTGCCGGGAAGCTAGAGTAAGTAGTT
CGCCAGTTAATAGTTTGCGCAACGTTGTTGCCATTGCTACAGGCATCGTGGTGTCACGCTCGTCGTTTGG
TATGGCTTCATTCAGCTCCGGTTCCCAACGATCAAGGCGAGTTACATGATCCCCCATGTTGTGCAAAAAA
GCGGTTAGCTCCTTCGGTCCTCCGATCGTTGTCAGAAGTAAGTTGGCCGCAGTGTTATCACTCATGGTTA
TGGCAGCACTGCATAATTCTCTTACTGTCATGCCATCCGTAAGATGCTTTTCTGTGACTGGTGAGTACTC
AACCAAGTCATTCTGAGAATAGTGTATGCGGCGACCGAGTTGCTCTTGCCCGGCGTCAATACGGGATAAT
ACCGCGCCACATAGCAGAACTTTAAAAGTGCTCATCATTGGAAAACGTTCTTCGGGGCGAAAACTCTCAA
GGATCTTACCGCTGTTGAGATCCAGTTCGATGTAACCCACTCGTGCACCCAACTGATCTTCAGCATCTTT
TACTTTCACCAGCGTTTCTGGGTGAGCAAAAACAGGAAGGCAAAATGCCGCAAAAAAGGGAATAAGGGCG
ACACGGAAATGTTGAATACTCATACTCTTCCTTTTTCAATATTATTGAAGCATTTATCAGGGTTATTGTC
TCATGAGCGGATACATATTTGAATGTATTTAGAAAAATAAACAAATAGGGGTTCCGCGCACATTTCCCCG
AAAAGTGCCACCTAAATTGTAAGCGTTAATATTTTGTTAAAATTCGCGTTAAATTTTTGTTAAATCAGCT
CATTTTTTAACCAATAGGCCGAAATCGGCAAAATCCCTTATAAATCAAAAGAATAGACCGAGATAGGGT
[37 nt withheld, positions 4550-4586]
AAAGAACGTGGACTCCAACGTCAAAGG
[49 nt withheld, positions 4614-4662]
T
[91 nt withheld, positions 4664-4754]
G
[124 nt withheld, positions 4756-4879]
CCCATTCGCCA
Features (pLannotate 1.2.2; 15 found; start..end, strand, type, name):
     67..1044    +  promoter       CMV IE94 promoter: enhancer/promoter region of simian cytomegalovirus major immediate early transcription unit IE94
   1079..1097    +  promoter       SP6 promoter: promoter for bacteriophage SP6 RNA polymerase
   1172..1936    +  CDS            YWHAE: 1433E_CHICK - Experimental evidence at protein level: Swiss-Prot protein existence level 1. Adapter protein implicated in the regulation of a large spectrum of both general and specialized signaling pathways. Binds to a large number of partners, usually by recognition of a phosphoserine or phosphothreonine motif. Binding generally results in the modulation of the activity of the binding partner. From Gallus gallus (Chicken).
   1963..1981    -  promoter       T7 promoter: promoter for bacteriophage T7 RNA polymerase
   1986..2120    -  polyA_signal   SV40 poly(A) signal: SV40 polyadenylation signal
   2233..2251    -  promoter       T3 promoter: promoter for bacteriophage T3 RNA polymerase
   2296..2312    -  protein_bind   lac operator: The lac repressor binds to the lac operator to inhibit transcription in E. coli. This inhibition can be relieved by adding lactose or isopropyl-β-D-thiogalactopyranoside (IPTG). lac repressor encoded by lacI
   2320..2350    -  promoter       lac promoter: promoter for the E. coli lac operon
   2365..2386    -  protein_bind   CAP binding site: CAP binding activates transcription in the presence of cAMP. E. coli catabolite activator protein
   2399..2491    -  CDS            lacI (fragment): lac repressor; lacI; The lac repressor binds to the lac operator to inhibit transcription in E. coli. This inhibition can be relieved by adding lactose or isopropyl-β-D-thiogalactopyranoside (IPTG).
   2674..3262    -  rep_origin     ori: high-copy-number ColE1/pMB1/pBR322/pUC origin of replication
   3433..4293    -  CDS            AmpR: β-lactamase; bla; confers resistance to ampicillin, carbenicillin, and related antibiotics
   4294..4398    -  promoter       AmpR promoter: bla
   4451..4879    -  rep_origin     f1 ori (sequence partly withheld): f1 bacteriophage origin of replication; arrow indicates direction of (+) strand synthesis
   4884..60      -  CDS            lacZα (fragment) (across the origin): LacZα fragment of β-galactosidase; lacZ fragment
