[The description below was written by a language model from this plasmid's Addgene catalogue record and pLannotate feature annotations shown in this document.]
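Description:
HA-14-3-3 epsilon is a mammalian expression plasmid built on the pCS2+HA backbone that produces human 14-3-3 epsilon (YWHAE) carrying an N-terminal HA epitope tag supplied by the vector. The full sequenced record is about 4.9 kb. It is maintained in E. coli as a high-copy plasmid through a ColE1/pUC-type origin and is selected with ampicillin via the β-lactamase gene and its own promoter. An f1 origin and leftover fragments of lacZα, lacI and the lac promoter/operator region are also present as remnants of the parental cloning vector and have no role in expression of the insert.

The coding sequence was placed between EcoRI and XbaI sites, both retained, downstream of the CMV promoter, which the annotation identifies as the simian cytomegalovirus IE94 enhancer/promoter characteristic of pCS2-series vectors. An SV40 polyadenylation signal follows the insert to terminate and stabilise the transcript. An SP6 promoter lies between the CMV element and the open reading frame, so sense RNA could in principle be made by in vitro transcription, and T7 and T3 promoters sit downstream in the opposite orientation; the SP6 and T7 sites also serve for sequencing the insert. The automated annotation matched the open reading frame to the chicken YWHAE protein entry, which likely reflects the strong conservation of this protein, as the catalogue lists the insert as human. The HA tag itself is not called as a separate feature.

14-3-3 epsilon is an adapter protein that binds phosphoserine or phosphothreonine motifs on many signalling partners. The construct is suited to transfection of mammalian cells for detecting or immunoprecipitating the tagged protein, and it was deposited with work on how Chibby and 14-3-3 cooperate to control beta-catenin localisation and signalling.
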