Addgene plasmid #116886: HA-14-3-3 epsilon
Purpose: Expresses HA-tagged human 14-3-3 epsilon in mammalian cells
Depositing lab: FENG-QIAN Li & Ken-Ichi Takemaru. Depositing organization: Stony Brook University. Publication: Chibby cooperates with 14-3-3 to regulate beta-catenin subcellular distribution and signaling activity. Li FQ, Mofunanya A, Harris K, Takemaru K. J Cell Biol. 2008 Jun 30;181(7):1141-54. doi: 10.1083/jcb.200709091. Epub 2008 Jun 23. PubMed 18573912.
Backbone
  Vector backbone: pCS2+HA
  Backbone size w/o insert (bp): 4100
  Vector type: Mammalian Expression
Growth in bacteria
  Bacterial resistance: Ampicillin, 100 μg/mL
  Growth temperature: 37°C
  Growth strain: DH5alpha
  Copy number: High Copy
Gene/Insert
  Gene/Insert name: 14-3-3 epsilon
  Species: H. sapiens (human)
  Entrez Gene: YWHAE (a.k.a. 14-3-3E, HEL2, KCIP-1, MDCR, MDS)
  Promoter: CMV
  Tag / fusion protein: HA (N terminal on backbone)
  Cloning method: Restriction Enzyme; 5′ cloning site EcoRI (not destroyed); 3′ cloning site XbaI (not destroyed)
  Sequencing primers: 5′ CCCAAGCTTGATTTAG (SP6); 3′ TTATGCTGAGTGATATC (T7)
Terms and licenses: Academic/Nonprofit Terms; Industry Terms: Not Available to Industry
How to cite: HA-14-3-3 epsilon was a gift from FENG-QIAN Li & Ken-Ichi Takemaru (Addgene plasmid # 116886 ; http://n2t.net/addgene:116886 ; RRID:Addgene_116886)
